Addgene plasmid #43288: II-CACC
Depositing lab: Chad Cowan & Kiran Musunuru. Depositing organization: Harvard University. Publication: A TALEN Genome-Editing System for Generating Human Stem Cell-Based Disease Models. Ding Q, Lee YK, Schaefer EA, Peters DT, Veres A, Kim K, Kuperwasser N, Motola DL, Meissner TB, Hendriks WT, Trevisan M, Gupta RM, Moisan A, Banks E, Friesen M, Schinzel RT, Xia F, Tang A, Xia Y, Figueroa E, Wann A, Ahfeldt T, Daheron L, Zhang F, Rubin LL, Peng LF, Chung RT, Musunuru K, Cowan CA. Cell Stem Cell. 2012 Dec 12. pii: S1934-5909(12)00645-5. doi: 10.1016/j.stem.2012.11.011. PubMed 23246482.
Backbone
  Vector backbone: pCRII-TOPO
  Backbone manufacturer: Invitrogen
  Backbone size w/o insert (bp): 3973
  Vector type: Bacterial Cloning
Growth in bacteria
  Bacterial resistance: Ampicillin and Kanamycin, 100 & 50 μg/mL
  Growth temperature: 37°C
  Growth strain: Top10
  Copy number: High Copy
Gene/Insert
  Gene/Insert name: II-CACC
  Species: Synthetic
  Insert size (bp): 426
  Cloning method: TOPO Cloning
  Sequencing primers: 5′ T7; 3′ M13-rev
Terms and licenses: Academic/Nonprofit Terms; Industry Terms: Not Available to Industry
How to cite: II-CACC was a gift from Chad Cowan & Kiran Musunuru (Addgene plasmid # 43288 ; http://n2t.net/addgene:43288 ; RRID:Addgene_43288)
