[The description below was written by a language model from this plasmid's Addgene catalogue record.]
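Description:
II-CACC is a bacterial cloning plasmid built on the commercial pCRII-TOPO backbone (about 4.0 kb without insert), into which a 426 bp synthetic fragment was introduced by TOPO cloning. It is maintained as a high-copy plasmid in E. coli and carries resistance to both ampicillin and kanamycin, the dual-marker arrangement typical of this backbone. No feature table accompanies the record, so individual backbone elements such as the origin of replication are not itemised. The use of T7 and M13-reverse as sequencing primers does indicate that the insert lies in the multiple cloning region flanked by those standard priming sites.

The record gives the insert only by the plasmid's own name and describes it as synthetic, without stating its function. The construct was deposited with a study describing a TALEN genome-editing system for generating human stem cell-based disease models. The insert length is roughly what four tandem TAL effector repeat units would occupy, and the name reads like a position label ("II") followed by four target bases (CACC). Together these suggest a pre-assembled multimer of repeat modules that serves as one component of a library for building custom TALEN DNA-binding arrays. That reading is an inference from the name, size and publication context and is not stated in the record. The plasmid has no recorded promoter-driven expression cassette, tag or reporter for the insert and is classed purely as a cloning vector. It is therefore best understood as a storage and source plasmid from which the synthetic fragment is recovered for downstream assembly, not as a construct used directly in mammalian cells.
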