>Addgene plasmid #43288 | II-CACC | depositor partial sequence | sequence record 58553 | II-CACC sequence 426 bps
CGTCTCGCTTAACCCCAGAGCAGGTCGTGGCGATCGCAAGCCACGACGGAGGAAAGCAAGCCTTGGAAAC
AGTACAGAGGCTGTTGCCTGTGCTGTGCCAAGCGCACGGACTCACCCCAGAGCAGGTCGTGGCAATCGCC
TCCAACATTGGCGGGAAACAGGCACTCGAGACTGTCCAGCGCCTGCTTCCCGTGCTGTGCCAAGCGCACG
GCCTCACCCCAGAGCAGGTCGTGGCGATCGCAAGCCACGACGGAGGAAAGCAAGCCTTGGAAACAGTACA
GAGGCTGTTGCCTGTGCTGTGCCAAGCGCACGGATTAACCCCAGAGCAGGTCGTGGCGATCGCAAGCCAC
GACGGAGGAAAGCAAGCCTTGGAAACAGTACAGAGGCTGTTGCCTGTGCTGTGCCAAGCGCACGGGCTCA
GAGACG
