>Addgene plasmid #43288 | II-CACC | addgene partial sequence | sequence record 61838 | M13-F20 5'-TGTAAAACGACGGCCAGT-3'
GGGCGAATTGGGCCCTCTAGATGCATGCTCGAGCGGCCGCCAGTGTGATGGATATCTGCAGAATTCGCCC
TTCTTTCCTGTGCCCACGTCTCTGAGCCCGTGCGCTTGGCACAGCACAGGCAACAGCCTCTGTACTGTTT
CCAAGGCTTGCTTTCCTCCGTCGTGGCTTGCGATCGCCACGACCTGCTCTGGGGTTAATCCGTGCGCTTG
GCACAGCACAGGCAACAGCCTCTGTACTGTTTCCAAGGCTTGCTTTCCTCCGTCGTGGCTTGCGATCGCC
ACGACCTGCTCTGGGGTGAGGCCGTGCGCTTGGCACAGCACGGGAAGCAGGCGCTGGACAGTCTCGAGTG
CCTGTTTCCCGCCAATGTTGGAGGCGATTGCCACGACCTGCTCTGGGGTGAGTCCGTGCGCTTGGCACAG
CACAGGCAACAGCCTCTGTACTGTTTCCAAGGCTTGCTTTCCTCCGTCGTGGCTTGCGATCGCCACGACC
TGCTCTGGGGTTAAGCGAGACGCGCTAGGACGGCAAGGGCGAATTCCAGCACACTGGCGGCCGTTACTAG
TGGATCCGAGCTCGGTACCAAGCTTGATGCATAGCTTGAGTATTCTATAGTGTCACCTAAATAGCTTGGC
GTAATCATGGTCATAGCTGTTTCCTGTGTGAAATTGTTATCCGCTCACAATTCCACACAACATACGAGCC
GGAAGCATAAAGTGTAAAGCCTGGGGTGCCTAATGAGTGAGCTAACTCACATTAATTGCGTTGCGCTCAC
TGCCCGCTTTCCAGTCGGGAAACCTGTCGTGCCAGCTGCATTAATGAATCGGCCAACGCGCGGGGAGAGG
CGGTTTGCGTATTGGGCGCTCTTCCGCTTCCTCGCTCACTG
